Addgene plasmid #219265: SFFV-NR4A2-Brd 336
Purpose: Transcription factor NR4A2 with a specific barcode assigned.
Depositing lab: Filipe Pereira. Depositing organization: Center for Neuroscience and Cell Biology, University of Coimbra. Publication: A combinatorial transcription factor screening platform for immune cell reprogramming. Kurochkin I, Altman AR, Caiado I, Pertiga-Cabral D, Halitzki E, Minaeva M, Zimmermannova O, Henriques-Oliveira L, Klein D, Nair M, Oliveira D, Cajal LR, Knittel R, Feick C, Ringner M, Martin M, Cirovic B, Pires CF, Rosa FF, Sitnicka E, Theis FJ, Pereira CF. Cell Syst. 2026 Jan 21;17(1):101457. doi: 10.1016/j.cels.2025.101457. Epub 2026 Jan 14. PubMed 41539305.
Backbone
  Vector backbone: SFFV-MCS
  Backbone size w/o insert (bp): 6638
  Vector type: Lentiviral
Growth in bacteria
  Bacterial resistance: Ampicillin, 100 μg/mL
  Growth temperature: 37°C
  Growth strain: NEB Stable
  Copy number: High Copy
Gene/Insert
  Gene/Insert name: NR4A2
  Species: H. sapiens (human)
  Insert size (bp): 1797
  Entrez Gene: NR4A2 (a.k.a. HZF-3, IDLDP, NOT, NURR1, RNR1, TINUR)
  Promoter: The spleen focus-forming virus (SFFV) promoter
  Cloning method: Restriction Enzyme; 5′ cloning site Bsp119I (not destroyed); 3′ cloning site BstHI (not destroyed)
Terms and licenses: Academic/Nonprofit Terms; Industry Terms: Not Available to Industry
Depositor comments: Barcode sequence cloned into XbaI restriction site. Design of plasmid is as follows: SFFV-[TF sequence]-WPRE-[Barcode sequence].
How to cite: SFFV-NR4A2-Brd 336 was a gift from Filipe Pereira (Addgene plasmid # 219265 ; http://n2t.net/addgene:219265 ; RRID:Addgene_219265)
