[The description below was written by a language model from this plasmid's Addgene catalogue record and pLannotate feature annotations shown in this document.]
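Description:
SFFV-NR4A2-Brd 336 is a lentiviral expression plasmid built on the SFFV-MCS backbone that carries the human transcription factor NR4A2 (also known as NURR1) together with a construct-specific DNA barcode. It is propagated in E. coli as a high-copy plasmid through a ColE1/pUC-type origin and selected with ampicillin via the β-lactamase gene. The bacterial portion retains pBluescript-like remnants, including an f1 origin, lacZα and lac regulatory fragments, and T7 and T3 promoters. The sequenced record is 8,435 nt, consistent with the stated backbone and insert sizes.

The transfer cassette has a third-generation, self-inactivating layout. An RSV promoter fused to a truncated HIV-1 5' LTR drives genomic RNA production in packaging cells, followed by the Ψ packaging signal with a partial gag region, the Rev response element for Rev-dependent nuclear export, and the cPPT/CTS. A ΔU3 3' LTR with a downstream SV40 polyadenylation signal closes the cassette, so LTR promoter activity is lost after integration. Internally, the spleen focus-forming virus promoter drives the NR4A2 coding sequence, which sits between multiple cloning site fragments. A WPRE follows to enhance transcript stability and expression. According to the depositor, the barcode was cloned into an XbaI site after the WPRE, giving the order SFFV–TF–WPRE–barcode. The barcode itself is not annotated in the feature table, and no tag, reporter or mammalian selection marker is annotated either.

The plasmid belongs to a barcoded transcription factor collection made for combinatorial screening in immune cell reprogramming, where the barcode presumably lets the delivered factor be identified in transduced cells.
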