Features (pLannotate 1.2.2; 29 found; start..end, strand, type, name):
     94..112     -  promoter       T7 promoter: promoter for bacteriophage T7 RNA polymerase
    120..275     +  CDS            lacZα (fragment): LacZα fragment of β-galactosidase; lacZ fragment
    280..708     +  rep_origin     f1 ori (sequence partly withheld): f1 bacteriophage origin of replication; arrow indicates direction of (+) strand synthesis
    761..865     +  promoter       AmpR promoter: bla
    866..1726    +  CDS            AmpR: β-lactamase; bla; confers resistance to ampicillin, carbenicillin, and related antibiotics
   1897..2485    +  rep_origin     ori: high-copy-number ColE1/pMB1/pBR322/pUC origin of replication
   2668..2760    +  CDS            lacI (fragment): lac repressor; lacI; The lac repressor binds to the lac operator to inhibit transcription in E. coli. This inhibition can be relieved by adding lactose or isopropyl-β-D-thiogalactopyranoside (IPTG).
   2773..2794    +  protein_bind   CAP binding site: CAP binding activates transcription in the presence of cAMP. E. coli catabolite activator protein
   2809..2839    +  promoter       lac promoter: promoter for the E. coli lac operon
   2847..2863    +  protein_bind   lac operator: The lac repressor binds to the lac operator to inhibit transcription in E. coli. This inhibition can be relieved by adding lactose or isopropyl-β-D-thiogalactopyranoside (IPTG). lac repressor encoded by lacI
   2908..2926    +  promoter       T3 promoter: promoter for bacteriophage T3 RNA polymerase
   2954..3180    +  promoter       RSV promoter: Rous sarcoma virus enhancer/promoter
   3181..3361    +  LTR            5' LTR (truncated): truncated 5' long terminal repeat (LTR) from HIV-1
   3408..3533    +  misc_feature   HIV-1 Ψ: packaging signal of human immunodeficiency virus type 1
   3517..3880    +  CDS            HIV-1 gag (fragment): gag protein from human immunodeficiency virus 1; gag
   4026..4259    +  misc_feature   RRE: The Rev response element (RRE) of HIV-1 allows for Rev-dependent mRNA export from the nucleus to the cytoplasm.
   4636..4736    +  CDS            Rev (fragment): human immunodeficiency virus 1 (HIV-1) Rev protein; rev; enhances nuclear export of unspliced and incompletely spliced viral mRNAs
   4755..4872    +  misc_feature   cPPT/CTS: central polypurine tract and central termination sequence of HIV-1
   4906..5307    +  promoter       SFFV promoter: spleen focus-forming virus long terminal repeat (LTR) promoter
   5317..5340    +  misc_feature   MCS (fragment): pBluescript multiple cloning site
   5365..7158    +  CDS            NR4A2: NR4A2_HUMAN - Also known as NOT, NURR1, TINUR. Experimental evidence at protein level: Swiss-Prot protein existence level 1. Transcriptional regulator which is important for the differentiation and maintenance of meso-diencephalic dopaminergic (mdDA) neurons during development. It is crucial for expression of a set of genes such as SLC6A3, SLC18A2, TH and DRD2 which are essential for development of mdDA neurons (By similarity). From Homo sapiens (Human).
   7169..7194    +  misc_feature   MCS (fragment): pBluescript multiple cloning site
   7194..7253    +  CDS            S (fragment): HBSAG_WHV6 - Experimental evidence at transcript level: Swiss-Prot protein existence level 2. The middle envelope protein plays an important role in the budding of the virion. It is involved in the induction of budding in a nucleocapsid independent way. In this process the majority of envelope proteins bud to form subviral lipoprotein particles of 22 nm of diameter that do not contain a nucleocapsid (By similarity). From Woodchuck hepatitis B virus (isolate w64/pWS23) (WHV).
   7385..7788    +  misc_feature   WPRE: woodchuck hepatitis virus posttranscriptional regulatory element
   7846..7905    +  CDS            nef (fragment): NEF_HV1Z2 - Experimental evidence at protein level: Swiss-Prot protein existence level 1. Extracellular Nef protein targets CD4(+) T-lymphocytes for apoptosis by interacting with CXCR4 surface receptors. From Human immunodeficiency virus type 1 group M subtype D (isolate Z2/CDC-Z34) (HIV-1).
   7907..8140    +  LTR            3' LTR (ΔU3): self-inactivating 3' long terminal repeat (LTR) from HIV-1
   8212..8333    +  polyA_signal   SV40 poly(A) signal: SV40 polyadenylation signal
   8352..8373    +  rep_origin     SV40 ori (fragment): SV40 origin of replication
   8373..73      +  rep_origin     SV40 ori (across the origin): SV40 origin of replication
>Addgene plasmid #219265 | SFFV-NR4A2-Brd 336 | addgene full sequence | sequence record 449025 | Addgene NGS Result
ATTTATGCAGAGGCCGAGGCCGCCTCGGCCTCTGAGCTATTCCAGAAGTAGTGAGGAGGCTTTTTTGGAG
GCCTAGGGACGTACCCAATTCGCCCTATAGTGAGTCGTATTACGCGCGCTCACTGGCCGTCGTTTTACAA
CGTCGTGACTGGGAAAACCCTGGCGTTACCCAACTTAATCGCCTTGCAGCACATCCCCCTTTCGCCAGCT
GGCGTAATAGCGAAGAGGCCCGCACCGATCGCCCTTCCCAACAGTTGCGCAGCCTGAATGGCGAATGGG
[124 nt withheld, positions 280-403]
C
[91 nt withheld, positions 405-495]
A
[49 nt withheld, positions 497-545]
CCTTTGACGTTGGAGTCCACGTTCTTT
[37 nt withheld, positions 573-609]
ACCCTATCTCGGTCTATTCTTTTGATTTATAAGGGATTTTGCCGATTTCGGCCTATTGGTTAAAAAATGA
GCTGATTTAACAAAAATTTAACGCGAATTTTAACAAAATATTAACGCTTACAATTTAGGTGGCACTTTTC
GGGGAAATGTGCGCGGAACCCCTATTTGTTTATTTTTCTAAATACATTCAAATATGTATCCGCTCATGAG
ACAATAACCCTGATAAATGCTTCAATAATATTGAAAAAGGAAGAGTATGAGTATTCAACATTTCCGTGTC
GCCCTTATTCCCTTTTTTGCGGCATTTTGCCTTCCTGTTTTTGCTCACCCAGAAACGCTGGTGAAAGTAA
AAGATGCTGAAGATCAGTTGGGTGCACGAGTGGGTTACATCGAACTGGATCTCAACAGCGGTAAGATCCT
TGAGAGTTTTCGCCCCGAAGAACGTTTTCCAATGATGAGCACTTTTAAAGTTCTGCTATGTGGCGCGGTA
TTATCCCGTATTGACGCCGGGCAAGAGCAACTCGGTCGCCGCATACACTATTCTCAGAATGACTTGGTTG
AGTACTCACCAGTCACAGAAAAGCATCTTACGGATGGCATGACAGTAAGAGAATTATGCAGTGCTGCCAT
AACCATGAGTGATAACACTGCGGCCAACTTACTTCTGACAACGATCGGAGGACCGAAGGAGCTAACCGCT
TTTTTGCACAACATGGGGGATCATGTAACTCGCCTTGATCGTTGGGAACCGGAGCTGAATGAAGCCATAC
CAAACGACGAGCGTGACACCACGATGCCTGTAGCAATGGCAACAACGTTGCGCAAACTATTAACTGGCGA
ACTACTTACTCTAGCTTCCCGGCAACAATTAATAGACTGGATGGAGGCGGATAAAGTTGCAGGACCACTT
CTGCGCTCGGCCCTTCCGGCTGGCTGGTTTATTGCTGATAAATCTGGAGCCGGTGAGCGTGGGTCTCGCG
GTATCATTGCAGCACTGGGGCCAGATGGTAAGCCCTCCCGTATCGTAGTTATCTACACGACGGGGAGTCA
GGCAACTATGGATGAACGAAATAGACAGATCGCTGAGATAGGTGCCTCACTGATTAAGCATTGGTAACTG
TCAGACCAAGTTTACTCATATATACTTTAGATTGATTTAAAACTTCATTTTTAATTTAAAAGGATCTAGG
TGAAGATCCTTTTTGATAATCTCATGACCAAAATCCCTTAACGTGAGTTTTCGTTCCACTGAGCGTCAGA
CCCCGTAGAAAAGATCAAAGGATCTTCTTGAGATCCTTTTTTTCTGCGCGTAATCTGCTGCTTGCAAACA
AAAAAACCACCGCTACCAGCGGTGGTTTGTTTGCCGGATCAAGAGCTACCAACTCTTTTTCCGAAGGTAA
CTGGCTTCAGCAGAGCGCAGATACCAAATACTGTTCTTCTAGTGTAGCCGTAGTTAGGCCACCACTTCAA
GAACTCTGTAGCACCGCCTACATACCTCGCTCTGCTAATCCTGTTACCAGTGGCTGCTGCCAGTGGCGAT
AAGTCGTGTCTTACCGGGTTGGACTCAAGACGATAGTTACCGGATAAGGCGCAGCGGTCGGGCTGAACGG
GGGGTTCGTGCACACAGCCCAGCTTGGAGCGAACGACCTACACCGAACTGAGATACCTACAGCGTGAGCT
ATGAGAAAGCGCCACGCTTCCCGAAGGGAGAAAGGCGGACAGGTATCCGGTAAGCGGCAGGGTCGGAACA
GGAGAGCGCACGAGGGAGCTTCCAGGGGGAAACGCCTGGTATCTTTATAGTCCTGTCGGGTTTCGCCACC
TCTGACTTGAGCGTCGATTTTTGTGATGCTCGTCAGGGGGGCGGAGCCTATGGAAAAACGCCAGCAACGC
GGCCTTTTTACGGTTCCTGGCCTTTTGCTGGCCTTTTGCTCACATGTTCTTTCCTGCGTTATCCCCTGAT
TCTGTGGATAACCGTATTACCGCCTTTGAGTGAGCTGATACCGCTCGCCGCAGCCGAACGACCGAGCGCA
GCGAGTCAGTGAGCGAGGAAGCGGAAGAGCGCCCAATACGCAAACCGCCTCTCCCCGCGCGTTGGCCGAT
TCATTAATGCAGCTGGCACGACAGGTTTCCCGACTGGAAAGCGGGCAGTGAGCGCAACGCAATTAATGTG
AGTTAGCTCACTCATTAGGCACCCCAGGCTTTACACTTTATGCTTCCGGCTCGTATGTTGTGTGGAATTG
TGAGCGGATAACAATTTCACACAGGAAACAGCTATGACCATGATTACGCCAAGCGCGCAATTAACCCTCA
CTAAAGGGAACAAAAGCTGGAGCTGCAAGCTTAATGTAGTCTTATGCAATACTCTTGTAGTCTTGCAACA
TGGTAACGATGAGTTAGCAACATGCCTTACAAGGAGAGAAAAAGCACCGTGCATGCCGATTGGTGGAAGT
AAGGTGGTACGATCGTGCCTTATTAGGAAGGCAACAGACGGGTCTGACATGGATTGGACGAACCACTGAA
TTGCCGCATTGCAGAGATATTGTATTTAAGTGCCTAGCTCGATACATAAACGGGTCTCTCTGGTTAGACC
AGATCTGAGCCTGGGAGCTCTCTGGCTAACTAGGGAACCCACTGCTTAAGCCTCAATAAAGCTTGCCTTG
AGTGCTTCAAGTAGTGTGTGCCCGTCTGTTGTGTGACTCTGGTAACTAGAGATCCCTCAGACCCTTTTAG
TCAGTGTGGAAAATCTCTAGCAGTGGCGCCCGAACAGGGACTTGAAAGCGAAAGGGAAACCAGAGGAGCT
CTCTCGACGCAGGACTCGGCTTGCTGAAGCGCGCACGGCAAGAGGCGAGGGGCGGCGACTGGTGAGTACG
CCAAAAATTTTGACTAGCGGAGGCTAGAAGGAGAGAGATGGGTGCGAGAGCGTCAGTATTAAGCGGGGGA
GAATTAGATCGCGATGGGAAAAAATTCGGTTAAGGCCAGGGGGAAAGAAAAAATATAAATTAAAACATAT
AGTATGGGCAAGCAGGGAGCTAGAACGATTCGCAGTTAATCCTGGCCTGTTAGAAACATCAGAAGGCTGT
AGACAAATACTGGGACAGCTACAACCATCCCTTCAGACAGGATCAGAAGAACTTAGATCATTATATAATA
CAGTAGCAACCCTCTATTGTGTGCATCAAAGGATAGAGATAAAAGACACCAAGGAAGCTTTAGACAAGAT
AGAGGAAGAGCAAAACAAAAGTAAGACCACCGCACAGCAAGCGGCCGCTGATCTTCAGACCTGGAGGAGG
AGATATGAGGGACAATTGGAGAAGTGAATTATATAAATATAAAGTAGTAAAAATTGAACCATTAGGAGTA
GCACCCACCAAGGCAAAGAGAAGAGTGGTGCAGAGAGAAAAAAGAGCAGTGGGAATAGGAGCTTTGTTCC
TTGGGTTCTTGGGAGCAGCAGGAAGCACTATGGGCGCAGCGTCAATGACGCTGACGGTACAGGCCAGACA
ATTATTGTCTGGTATAGTGCAGCAGCAGAACAATTTGCTGAGGGCTATTGAGGCGCAACAGCATCTGTTG
CAACTCACAGTCTGGGGCATCAAGCAGCTCCAGGCAAGAATCCTGGCTGTGGAAAGATACCTAAAGGATC
AACAGCTCCTGGGGATTTGGGGTTGCTCTGGAAAACTCATTTGCACCACTGCTGTGCCTTGGAATGCTAG
TTGGAGTAATAAATCTCTGGAACAGATTTGGAATCACACGACCTGGATGGAGTGGGACAGAGAAATTAAC
AATTACACAAGCTTAATACACTCCTTAATTGAAGAATCGCAAAACCAGCAAGAAAAGAATGAACAAGAAT
TATTGGAATTAGATAAATGGGCAAGTTTGTGGAATTGGTTTAACATAACAAATTGGCTGTGGTATATAAA
ATTATTCATAATGATAGTAGGAGGCTTGGTAGGTTTAAGAATAGTTTTTGCTGTACTTTCTATAGTGAAT
AGAGTTAGGCAGGGATATTCACCATTATCGTTTCAGACCCACCTCCCAACCCCGAGGGGACCCGACAGGC
CCGAAGGAATAGAAGAAGAAGGTGGAGAGAGAGACAGAGACAGATCCATTCGATTAGTGAACGGATCTCG
ACGGTATCGGTTAACTTTTAAAAGAAAAGGGGGGATTGGGGGGTACAGTGCAGGGGAAAGAATAGTAGAC
ATAATAGCAACAGACATACAAACTAAAGAATTACAAAAACAAATTACAAAAATTCAAAATTTTATCGATC
ACGAGACTAGCCTCGAGCTGGCTGCAGTAACGCCATTTTGCAAGGCATGGAAAAATACCAAACCAAGAAT
AGAGAAGTTCAGATCAAGGGCGGGTACATGAAAATAGCTAACGTTGGGCCAAACAGGATATCTGCGGTGA
GCAGTTTCGGCCCCGGCCCGGGGCCAAGAACAGATGGTCACCGCAGTTTCGGCCCCGGCCCGAGGCCAAG
AACAGATGGTCCCCAGATATGGCCCAACCCTCAGCAGTTTCTTAAGACCCATCAGATGTTTCCAGGCTCC
CCCAAGGACCTGAAATGACCCTGCGCCTTATTTGAATTAACCAATCAGCCTGCTTCTCGCTTCTGTTCGC
GCGCTTCTGCTTCCCGAGCTCTATAAAAGAGCTCACAACCCCTCACTCGGCGCGCCAGTCCTCCGACAGA
CTGAGTCGGCCGGTCGAATCAAGCTTATCGATACCGTCGACGGATCCGCTAGCCCGCGGTTCGAAATGCC
TTGTGTTCAGGCGCAGTATGGGTCCTCGCCTCAAGGAGCCAGCCCCGCTTCTCAGAGCTACAGTTACCAC
TCTTCGGGAGAATACAGCTCCGATTTCTTAACTCCAGAGTTTGTCAAGTTTAGCATGGACCTCACCAACA
CTGAAATCACTGCCACCACTTCTCTCCCCAGCTTCAGTACCTTTATGGACAACTACAGCACAGGCTACGA
CGTCAAGCCACCTTGCTTGTACCAAATGCCCCTGTCCGGACAGCAGTCCTCCATTAAGGTAGAAGACATT
CAGATGCACAACTACCAGCAACACAGCCACCTGCCCCCCCAGTCTGAGGAGATGATGCCGCACTCCGGGT
CGGTTTACTACAAGCCCTCCTCGCCCCCGACGCCCACCACCCCGGGCTTCCAGGTGCAGCACAGCCCCAT
GTGGGACGACCCGGGATCTCTCCACAACTTCCACCAGAACTACGTGGCCACTACGCACATGATCGAGCAG
AGGAAAACGCCAGTCTCCCGCCTCTCCCTCTTCTCCTTTAAGCAATCGCCCCCTGGCACCCCGGTGTCTA
GTTGCCAGATGCGCTTCGACGGGCCCCTGCACGTCCCCATGAACCCGGAGCCCGCCGGCAGCCACCACGT
GGTGGACGGGCAGACCTTCGCTGTGCCCAACCCCATTCGCAAGCCCGCGTCCATGGGCTTCCCGGGCCTG
CAGATCGGCCACGCGTCTCAGCTGCTCGACACGCAGGTGCCCTCACCGCCGTCGCGGGGCTCCCCCTCCA
ACGAGGGGCTGTGCGCTGTGTGTGGGGACAACGCGGCCTGCCAACACTACGGCGTGCGCACCTGTGAGGG
CTGCAAAGGCTTCTTTAAGCGCACAGTGCAAAAAAATGCAAAATACGTGTGTTTAGCAAATAAAAACTGC
CCAGTGGACAAGCGTCGCCGGAATCGCTGTCAGTACTGCCGATTTCAGAAGTGCCTGGCTGTTGGGATGG
TCAAAGAAGTGGTTCGCACAGACAGTTTAAAAGGCCGGAGAGGTCGTTTGCCCTCGAAACCGAAGAGCCC
ACAGGAGCCCTCTCCCCCTTCGCCCCCGGTGAGTCTGATCAGTGCCCTCGTCAGGGCCCATGTCGACTCC
AACCCGGCTATGACCAGCCTGGACTATTCCAGGTTCCAGGCGAACCCTGACTATCAAATGAGTGGAGATG
ACACCCAGCATATCCAGCAATTCTATGATCTCCTGACTGGCTCCATGGAGATCATCCGGGGCTGGGCAGA
GAAGATCCCTGGCTTCGCAGACCTGCCCAAAGCCGACCAAGACCTGCTTTTTGAATCAGCTTTCTTAGAA
CTGTTTGTCCTTCGATTAGCATACAGGTCCAACCCAGTGGAGGGTAAACTCATCTTTTGCAATGGGGTGG
TCTTGCACAGGTTGCAATGCGTTCGTGGCTTTGGGGAATGGATTGATTCCATTGTTGAATTCTCCTCCAA
CTTGCAGAATATGAACATCGACATTTCTGCCTTCTCCTGCATTGCTGCCCTGGCTATGGTCACAGAGAGA
CACGGGCTCAAGGAACCCAAGAGAGTGGAAGAACTGCAAAACAAGATTGTAAATTGTCTCAAAGACCACG
TGACTTTCAACAATGGGGGGTTGAACCGCCCCAATTATTTGTCCAAACTGTTGGGGAAGCTCCCAGAACT
TCGTACCCTTTGCACACAGGGGCTACAGCGCATTTTCTACCTGAAATTGGAAGACTTGGTGCCACCGCCA
GCAATAATTGACAAACTTTTCCTGGACACTTTACCTTTCTAAACCGGTCGGATCCCCCGGGCTGCAGGAA
TTCGAGCATCTTACCGCCATTTATTCCCATATTTGTTCTGTTTTTCTTGATTTGGGTATACATTTAAATG
TTAATAAAACAAAATGGTGGGGCAATCATTTACATTTTTAGGGATATGTAATTACTAGTTCAGGTGTATT
GCCACAAGACAAACATGTTAAGAAACTTTCCCGTTATTTACGCTCTGTTCCTGTTAATCAACCTCTGGAT
TACAAAATTTGTGAAAGATTGACTGATATTCTTAACTATGTTGCTCCTTTTACGCTGTGTGGATATGCTG
CTTTAATGCCTCTGTATCATGCTATTGCTTCCCGTACGGCTTTCGTTTTCTCCTCCTTGTATAAATCCTG
GTTGCTGTCTCTTTATGAGGAGTTGTGGCCCGTTGTCCGTCAACGTGGCGTGGTGTGCTCTGTGTTTGCT
GACGCAACCCCCACTGGCTGGGGCATTGCCACCACCTGTCAACTCCTTTCTGGGACTTTCGCTTTCCCCC
TCCCGATCGCCACGGCAGAACTCATCGCCGCCTGCCTTGCCCGCTGCTGGACAGGGGCTAGGTTGCTGGG
CACTGATAATTCCGTGGTGTTGTCGGGGAAGCTGACGTCCTTTGCAATTCGATATCAAGCTGTACCTTCT
AGATGTACAACCCCTTCAGCGCTTCTAGACCAATGACTTACAAGGCAGCTGTAGATCTTAGCCACTTTTT
AAAAGAAAAGGGGGGACTGGAAGGGCTAATTCACTCCCAACGAAGACAAGATCTGCTTTTTGCTTGTACT
GGGTCTCTCTGGTTAGACCAGATCTGAGCCTGGGAGCTCTCTGGCTAACTAGGGAACCCACTGCTTAAGC
CTCAATAAAGCTTGCCTTGAGTGCTTCAAGTAGTGTGTGCCCGTCTGTTGTGTGACTCTGGTAACTAGAG
ATCCCTCAGACCCTTTTAGTCAGTGTGGAAAATCTCTAGCAGTAGTAGTTCATGTCATCTTATTATTCAG
TATTTATAACTTGCAAAGAAATGAATATCAGAGAGTGAGAGGAACTTGTTTATTGCAGCTTATAATGGTT
ACAAATAAAGCAATAGCATCACAAATTTCACAAATAAAGCATTTTTTTCACTGCATTCTAGTTGTGGTTT
GTCCAAACTCATCAATGTATCTTATCATGTCTGGCTCTAGCTATCCCGCCCCTAACTCCGCCCATCCCGC
CCCTAACTCCGCCCAGTTCCGCCCATTCTCCGCCCCATGGCTGACTAATTTTTTTT
