>Addgene plasmid #219265 | SFFV-NR4A2-Brd 336 | depositor partial sequence | sequence record 428275 | TF ORF
ATGCCTTGTGTTCAGGCGCAGTATGGGTCCTCGCCTCAAGGAGCCAGCCCCGCTTCTCAGAGCTACAGTT
ACCACTCTTCGGGAGAATACAGCTCCGATTTCTTAACTCCAGAGTTTGTCAAGTTTAGCATGGACCTCAC
CAACACTGAAATCACTGCCACCACTTCTCTCCCCAGCTTCAGTACCTTTATGGACAACTACAGCACAGGC
TACGACGTCAAGCCACCTTGCTTGTACCAAATGCCCCTGTCCGGACAGCAGTCCTCCATTAAGGTAGAAG
ACATTCAGATGCACAACTACCAGCAACACAGCCACCTGCCCCCCCAGTCTGAGGAGATGATGCCGCACTC
CGGGTCGGTTTACTACAAGCCCTCCTCGCCCCCGACGCCCACCACCCCGGGCTTCCAGGTGCAGCACAGC
CCCATGTGGGACGACCCGGGATCTCTCCACAACTTCCACCAGAACTACGTGGCCACTACGCACATGATCG
AGCAGAGGAAAACGCCAGTCTCCCGCCTCTCCCTCTTCTCCTTTAAGCAATCGCCCCCTGGCACCCCGGT
GTCTAGTTGCCAGATGCGCTTCGACGGGCCCCTGCACGTCCCCATGAACCCGGAGCCCGCCGGCAGCCAC
CACGTGGTGGACGGGCAGACCTTCGCTGTGCCCAACCCCATTCGCAAGCCCGCGTCCATGGGCTTCCCGG
GCCTGCAGATCGGCCACGCGTCTCAGCTGCTCGACACGCAGGTGCCCTCACCGCCGTCGCGGGGCTCCCC
CTCCAACGAGGGGCTGTGCGCTGTGTGTGGGGACAACGCGGCCTGCCAACACTACGGCGTGCGCACCTGT
GAGGGCTGCAAAGGCTTCTTTAAGCGCACAGTGCAAAAAAATGCAAAATACGTGTGTTTAGCAAATAAAA
ACTGCCCAGTGGACAAGCGTCGCCGGAATCGCTGTCAGTACTGCCGATTTCAGAAGTGCCTGGCTGTTGG
GATGGTCAAAGAAGTGGTTCGCACAGACAGTTTAAAAGGCCGGAGAGGTCGTTTGCCCTCGAAACCGAAG
AGCCCACAGGAGCCCTCTCCCCCTTCGCCCCCGGTGAGTCTGATCAGTGCCCTCGTCAGGGCCCATGTCG
ACTCCAACCCGGCTATGACCAGCCTGGACTATTCCAGGTTCCAGGCGAACCCTGACTATCAAATGAGTGG
AGATGACACCCAGCATATCCAGCAATTCTATGATCTCCTGACTGGCTCCATGGAGATCATCCGGGGCTGG
GCAGAGAAGATCCCTGGCTTCGCAGACCTGCCCAAAGCCGACCAAGACCTGCTTTTTGAATCAGCTTTCT
TAGAACTGTTTGTCCTTCGATTAGCATACAGGTCCAACCCAGTGGAGGGTAAACTCATCTTTTGCAATGG
GGTGGTCTTGCACAGGTTGCAATGCGTTCGTGGCTTTGGGGAATGGATTGATTCCATTGTTGAATTCTCC
TCCAACTTGCAGAATATGAACATCGACATTTCTGCCTTCTCCTGCATTGCTGCCCTGGCTATGGTCACAG
AGAGACACGGGCTCAAGGAACCCAAGAGAGTGGAAGAACTGCAAAACAAGATTGTAAATTGTCTCAAAGA
CCACGTGACTTTCAACAATGGGGGGTTGAACCGCCCCAATTATTTGTCCAAACTGTTGGGGAAGCTCCCA
GAACTTCGTACCCTTTGCACACAGGGGCTACAGCGCATTTTCTACCTGAAATTGGAAGACTTGGTGCCAC
CGCCAGCAATAATTGACAAACTTTTCCTGGACACTTTACCTTTCTAA
