>Addgene plasmid #219265 | SFFV-NR4A2-Brd 336 | depositor partial sequence | sequence record 428276 | Barcode sequence
TGTACAACCCCTTCAGCGCT
